>Addgene plasmid #142820 | TFORF1660 | addgene full sequence | sequence record 396013 | Addgene NGS Result
TTAATGTAGTCTTATGCAATACTCTTGTAGTCTTGCAACATGGTAACGATGAGTTAGCAACATGCCTTAC
AAGGAGAGAAAAAGCACCGTGCATGCCGATTGGTGGAAGTAAGGTGGTACGATCGTGCCTTATTAGGAAG
GCAACAGACGGGTCTGACATGGATTGGACGAACCACTGAATTGCCGCATTGCAGAGATATTGTATTTAAG
TGCCTAGCTCGATACATAAACGGGTCTCTCTGGTTAGACCAGATCTGAGCCTGGGAGCTCTCTGGCTAAC
TAGGGAACCCACTGCTTAAGCCTCAATAAAGCTTGCCTTGAGTGCTTCAAGTAGTGTGTGCCCGTCTGTT
GTGTGACTCTGGTAACTAGAGATCCCTCAGACCCTTTTAGTCAGTGTGGAAAATCTCTAGCAGTGGCGCC
CGAACAGGGACTTGAAAGCGAAAGGGAAACCAGAGGAGCTCTCTCGACGCAGGACTCGGCTTGCTGAAGC
GCGCACGGCAAGAGGCGAGGGGCGGCGACTGGTGAGTACGCCAAAAATTTTGACTAGCGGAGGCTAGAAG
GAGAGAGATGGGTGCGAGAGCGTCAGTATTAAGCGGGGGAGAATTAGATCGCGATGGGAAAAAATTCGGT
TAAGGCCAGGGGGAAAGAAAAAATATAAATTAAAACATATAGTATGGGCAAGCAGGGAGCTAGAACGATT
CGCAGTTAATCCTGGCCTGTTAGAAACATCAGAAGGCTGTAGACAAATACTGGGACAGCTACAACCATCC
CTTCAGACAGGATCAGAAGAACTTAGATCATTATATAATACAGTAGCAACCCTCTATTGTGTGCATCAAA
GGATAGAGATAAAAGACACCAAGGAAGCTTTAGACAAGATAGAGGAAGAGCAAAACAAAAGTAAGACCAC
CGCACAGCAAGCGGCCGCTGATCTTCAGACCTGGAGGAGGAGATATGAGGGACAATTGGAGAAGTGAATT
ATATAAATATAAAGTAGTAAAAATTGAACCATTAGGAGTAGCACCCACCAAGGCAAAGAGAAGAGTGGTG
CAGAGAGAAAAAAGAGCAGTGGGAATAGGAGCTTTGTTCCTTGGGTTCTTGGGAGCAGCAGGAAGCACTA
TGGGCGCAGCGTCAATGACGCTGACGGTACAGGCCAGACAATTATTGTCTGGTATAGTGCAGCAGCAGAA
CAATTTGCTGAGGGCTATTGAGGCGCAACAGCATCTGTTGCAACTCACAGTCTGGGGCATCAAGCAGCTC
CAGGCAAGAATCCTGGCTGTGGAAAGATACCTAAAGGATCAACAGCTCCTGGGGATTTGGGGTTGCTCTG
GAAAACTCATTTGCACCACTGCTGTGCCTTGGAATGCTAGTTGGAGTAATAAATCTCTGGAACAGATTTG
GAATCACACGACCTGGATGGAGTGGGACAGAGAAATTAACAATTACACAAGCTTAATACACTCCTTAATT
GAAGAATCGCAAAACCAGCAAGAAAAGAATGAACAAGAATTATTGGAATTAGATAAATGGGCAAGTTTGT
GGAATTGGTTTAACATAACAAATTGGCTGTGGTATATAAAATTATTCATAATGATAGTAGGAGGCTTGGT
AGGTTTAAGAATAGTTTTTGCTGTACTTTCTATAGTGAATAGAGTTAGGCAGGGATATTCACCATTATCG
TTTCAGACCCACCTCCCAACCCCGAGGGGACCCATGCATTGCATCTCAATTAGTCAGCAACCAGGTGTGG
AAAGTCCCCAGGCTCCCCAGCAGGCAGAAGTATGCAAAGCATGCGTCTCAATTAGTCAGCAACCATAGTC
CCGCCCCTAACTCCGCCCATCCCGCCCCTAACTCCGCCCAGTTCCGCCCATTCTCCGCCCCATGGCTGAC
TAATTTTTTTTATTTATGCAGAGGCCGAGGCCGCCTCGGCCTCTGAGCTATTCCAGAAGTAGTGAGGAGG
CTTTTTTGGAGGCCTAGGCTTTTGCAAAAAGCTTTCTAGAGGTACCACCGGAGCTTACCATGACCGAGTA
CAAGCCCACGGTGCGCCTCGCCACCCGCGACGACGTCCCCAGGGCCGTACGCACCCTCGCCGCCGCGTTC
GCCGACTACCCCGCCACGCGCCACACCGTCGATCCGGACCGCCACATCGAGCGGGTCACCGAGCTGCAAG
AACTCTTCCTCACGCGCGTCGGGCTCGACATCGGCAAGGTGTGGGTCGCGGACGACGGCGCCGCCGTGGC
GGTCTGGACCACGCCGGAGAGCGTCGAAGCGGGGGCGGTGTTCGCCGAGATCGGCCCGCGCATGGCCGAG
TTGAGCGGTTCCCGGCTGGCCGCGCAGCAACAGATGGAAGGCCTCCTGGCGCCGCACCGGCCCAAGGAGC
CCGCGTGGTTCCTGGCCACCGTCGGCGTCTCGCCCGACCACCAGGGCAAGGGTCTGGGCAGCGCCGTCGT
GCTCCCCGGAGTGGAGGCGGCCGAGCGCGCCGGGGTGCCCGCCTTCCTGGAGACCTCCGCGCCCCGCAAC
CTCCCCTTCTACGAGCGGCTCGGCTTCACCGTCACCGCCGACGTCGAGGTGCCCGAAGGACCGCGCACCT
GGTGCATGACCCGCAAGCCCGGTGCCAGTTAACGAATTCTAGATCTTGAGACAAATGGCAGTATTCATCC
ACAATTTTAAAAGAAAAGGGGGGATTGGGGGGTACAGTGCAGGGGAAAGAATAGTAGACATAATAGCAAC
AGACATACAAACTAAAGAATTACAAAAACAAATTACAAAAATTCAAAATTTTCGGGTTTATTACAGGGAC
AGCAGAGATCCACTTTGGCGCCGGCTCGAGGCCTGCAGGTGCAAAGATGGATAAAGTTTTAAACAGAGAG
GAATCTTTGCAGCTAATGGACCTTCTAGGTCTTGAAAGGAGTGGGAATTGGCTCCGGTGCCCGTCAGTGG
GCAGAGCGCACATCGCCCACAGTCCCCGAGAAGTTGGGGGGAGGGGTCGGCAATTGAACCGGTGCCTAGA
GAAGGTGGCGCGGGGTAAACTGGGAAAGTGATGTCGTGTACTGGCTCCGCCTTTTTCCCGAGGGTGGGGG
AGAACCGTATATAAGTGCAGTAGTCGCCGTGAACGTTCTTTTTCGCAACGGGTTTGCCGCCAGAACACAG
GTAAGTGCCGTGTGTGGTTCCCGCGGGCCTGGCCTCTTTACGGGTTATGGCCCTTGCGTGCCTTGAATTA
CTTCCACCTGGCTGCAGTACGTGATTCTTGATCCCGAGCTTCGGGTTGGAAGTGGGTGGGAGAGTTCGAG
GCCTTGCGCTTAAGGAGCCCCTTCGCCTCGTGCTTGAGTTGAGGCCTGGCCTGGGCGCTGGGGCCGCCGC
GTGCGAATCTGGTGGCACCTTCGCGCCTGTCTCGCTGCTTTCGATAAGTCTCTAGCCATTTAAAATTTTT
GATGACCTGCTGCGACGCTTTTTTTCTGGCAAGATAGTCTTGTAAATGCGGGCCAAGATCTGCACACTGG
TATTTCGGTTTTTGGGGCCGCGGGCGGCGACGGGGCCCGTGCGTCCCAGCGCACATGTTCGGCGAGGCGG
GGCCTGCGAGCGCGGCCACCGAGAATCGGACGGGGGTAGTCTCAAGCTGGCCGGCCTGCTCTGGTGCCTG
GCCTCGCGCCGCCGTGTATCGCCCCGCCCTGGGCGGCAAGGCTGGCCCGGTCGGCACCAGTTGCGTGAGC
GGAAAGATGGCCGCTTCCCGGCCCTGCTGCAGGGAGCTCAAAATGGAGGACGCGGCGCTCGGGAGAGCGG
GCGGGTGAGTCACCCACACAAAGGAAAAGGGCCTTTCCGTCCTCAGCCGTCGCTTCATGTGACTCCACGG
AGTACCGGGCGCCGTCCAGGCACCTCGATTAGTTCTCGAGCTTTTGGAGTACGTCGTCTTTAGGTTGGGG
GGAGGGGTTTTATGCGATGGAGTTTCCCCACACTGAGTGGGTGGAGACTGAAGTTAGGCCAGCTTGGCAC
TTGATGTAATTCTCCTTGGAATTTGCCCTTTTTGAGTTTGGATCTTGGTTCATTCTCAAGCCTCAGACAG
TGGTTCAAAGTTTTTTTCTTCCATTTCAGGTGTCGTGAGGCTAGCACCGCCACCATGCCCCAACTCTCCG
GAGGAGGTGGCGGCGGCGGGGGGGACCCGGAACTCTGCGCCACGGACGAGATGATCCCCTTCAAGGACGA
GGGCGATCCTCAGAAGGAAAAGATCTTCGCCGAGATCAGTCATCCCGAAGAGGAAGGCGATTTAGCTGAC
ATCAAGTCTTCCTTGGTGAACGAGTCTGAAATCATCCCGGCCAGCAACGGACACGAGGTGGCCAGACAAG
CACAAACCTCTCAGGAGCCCTACCACGACAAGGCCAGAGAACACCCCGATGACGGAAAGCATCCAGATGG
AGGCCTCTACAACAAGGGACCCTCCTACTCGAGTTATTCCGGGTACATAATGATGCCAAATATGAATAAC
GACCCATACATGTCAAATGGATCTCTTTCTCCACCCATCCCGAGAACATCAAATAAAGTGCCCGTGGTGC
AGCCATCCCATGCGGTCCATCCTCTCACCCCCCTCATCACTTACAGTGACGAGCACTTTTCTCCAGGATC
ACACCCGTCACACATCCCATCAGATGTCAACTCCAAACAAGGCATGTCCAGACATCCTCCAGCTCCTGAT
ATCCCTACTTTTTATCCCTTGTCTCCGGGTGGTGTTGGACAGATCACCCCACCTCTTGGCTGGTTTTCCC
ATCATATGATTCCCGGTCCTCCTGGTCCCCACACAACTGGCATCCCTCATCCAGCTATTGTAACACCTCA
GGTCAAACAGGAACATCCCCACACTGACAGTGACCTAATGCACGTGAAGCCTCAGCATGAACAGAGAAAG
GAGCAGGAGCCAAAAAGACCTCACATTAAGAAGCCTCTGAATGCTTTTATGTTATACATGAAAGAAATGA
GAGCGAATGTCGTTGCTGAGTGTACTCTAAAAGAAAGTGCAGCTATCAACCAGATTCTTGGCAGAAGGTG
GCATGCCCTCTCCCGTGAAGAGCAGGCTAAATATTATGAATTAGCACGGAAAGAAAGACAGCTACATATG
CAGCTTTATCCAGGCTGGTCTGCAAGAGACAATTATGGTAAGAAAAAGAAGAGGAAGAGAGAGAAACTAC
AGGAATCTGCATCAGGTACAGGTCCAAGAATGACAGCTGCCTACATCTAGTAATGAACTAGTCCGTAACT
TGAAAGTATTTCGATTTCTTGGCTTTATATATCTTGTGGAAAGGACGATTCACGTGTGTGAAGCGGTGAC
GTACGCGTTAAGTCGACAATCAACCTCTGGATTACAAAATTTGTGAAAGATTGACTGGTATTCTTAACTA
TGTTGCTCCTTTTACGCTATGTGGATACGCTGCTTTAATGCCTTTGTATCATGCTATTGCTTCCCGTATG
GCTTTCATTTTCTCCTCCTTGTATAAATCCTGGTTGCTGTCTCTTTATGAGGAGTTGTGGCCCGTTGTCA
GGCAACGTGGCGTGGTGTGCACTGTGTTTGCTGACGCAACCCCCACTGGTTGGGGCATTGCCACCACCTG
TCAGCTCCTTTCCGGGACTTTCGCTTTCCCCCTCCCTATTGCCACGGCGGAACTCATCGCCGCCTGCCTT
GCCCGCTGCTGGACAGGGGCTCGGCTGTTGGGCACTGACAATTCCGTGGTGTTGTCGGGGAAATCATCGT
CCTTTCCTTGGCTGCTCGCCTGTGTTGCCACCTGGATTCTGCGCGGGACGTCCTTCTGCTACGTCCCTTC
GGCCCTCAATCCAGCGGACCTTCCTTCCCGCGGCCTGCTGCCGGCTCTGCGGCCTCTTCCGCGTCTTCGC
CTTCGCCCTCAGACGAGTCGGATCTCCCTTTGGGCCGCCTCCCCGCGTCGACTTTAAGACCAATGACTTA
CAAGGCAGCTGTAGATCTTAGCCACTTTTTAAAAGAAAAGGGGGGACTGGAAGGGCTAATTCACTCCCAA
CGAAGACAAGATCTGCTTTTTGCTTGTACTGGGTCTCTCTGGTTAGACCAGATCTGAGCCTGGGAGCTCT
CTGGCTAACTAGGGAACCCACTGCTTAAGCCTCAATAAAGCTTGCCTTGAGTGCTTCAAGTAGTGTGTGC
CCGTCTGTTGTGTGACTCTGGTAACTAGAGATCCCTCAGACCCTTTTAGTCAGTGTGGAAAATCTCTAGC
AGTACGTATAGTAGTTCATGTCATCTTATTATTCAGTATTTATAACTTGCAAAGAAATGAATATCAGAGA
GTGAGAGGAACTTGTTTATTGCAGCTTATAATGGTTACAAATAAAGCAATAGCATCACAAATTTCACAAA
TAAAGCATTTTTTTCACTGCATTCTAGTTGTGGTTTGTCCAAACTCATCAATGTATCTTATCATGTCTGG
CTCTAGCTATCCCGCCCCTAACTCCGCCCATCCCGCCCCTAACTCCGCCCAGTTCCGCCCATTCTCCGCC
CCATGGCTGACTAATTTTTTTTATTTATGCAGAGGCCGAGGCCGCCTCGGCCTCTGAGCTATTCCAGAAG
TAGTGAGGAGGCTTTTTTGGAGGCCTAGGGACGTACCCAATTCGCCCTATAGTGAGTCGTATTACGCGCG
CTCACTGGCCGTCGTTTTACAACGTCGTGACTGGGAAAACCCTGGCGTTACCCAACTTAATCGCCTTGCA
GCACATCCCCCTTTCGCCAGCTGGCGTAATAGCGAAGAGGCCCGCACCGATCGCCCTTCCCAACAGTTGC
GCAGCCTGAATGGCGAATGGG
[124 nt withheld, positions 6812-6935]
C
[91 nt withheld, positions 6937-7027]
A
[49 nt withheld, positions 7029-7077]
CCTTTGACGTTGGAGTCCACGTTCTTT
[37 nt withheld, positions 7105-7141]
ACCCTATCTCGGTCTATTCTTTTGATTTATAAGGGATTTTGCCGATTTCGGCCTATTGGTTAAAAAATGA
GCTGATTTAACAAAAATTTAACGCGAATTTTAACAAAATATTAACGCTTACAATTTAGGTGGCACTTTTC
GGGGAAATGTGCGCGGAACCCCTATTTGTTTATTTTTCTAAATACATTCAAATATGTATCCGCTCATGAG
ACAATAACCCTGATAAATGCTTCAATAATATTGAAAAAGGAAGAGTATGAGTATTCAACATTTCCGTGTC
GCCCTTATTCCCTTTTTTGCGGCATTTTGCCTTCCTGTTTTTGCTCACCCAGAAACGCTGGTGAAAGTAA
AAGATGCTGAAGATCAGTTGGGTGCACGAGTGGGTTACATCGAACTGGATCTCAACAGCGGTAAGATCCT
TGAGAGTTTTCGCCCCGAAGAACGTTTTCCAATGATGAGCACTTTTAAAGTTCTGCTATGTGGCGCGGTA
TTATCCCGTATTGACGCCGGGCAAGAGCAACTCGGTCGCCGCATACACTATTCTCAGAATGACTTGGTTG
AGTACTCACCAGTCACAGAAAAGCATCTTACGGATGGCATGACAGTAAGAGAATTATGCAGTGCTGCCAT
AACCATGAGTGATAACACTGCGGCCAACTTACTTCTGACAACGATCGGAGGACCGAAGGAGCTAACCGCT
TTTTTGCACAACATGGGGGATCATGTAACTCGCCTTGATCGTTGGGAACCGGAGCTGAATGAAGCCATAC
CAAACGACGAGCGTGACACCACGATGCCTGTAGCAATGGCAACAACGTTGCGCAAACTATTAACTGGCGA
ACTACTTACTCTAGCTTCCCGGCAACAATTAATAGACTGGATGGAGGCGGATAAAGTTGCAGGACCACTT
CTGCGCTCGGCCCTTCCGGCTGGCTGGTTTATTGCTGATAAATCTGGAGCCGGTGAGCGTGGGTCTCGCG
GTATCATTGCAGCACTGGGGCCAGATGGTAAGCCCTCCCGTATCGTAGTTATCTACACGACGGGGAGTCA
GGCAACTATGGATGAACGAAATAGACAGATCGCTGAGATAGGTGCCTCACTGATTAAGCATTGGTAACTG
TCAGACCAAGTTTACTCATATATACTTTAGATTGATTTAAAACTTCATTTTTAATTTAAAAGGATCTAGG
TGAAGATCCTTTTTGATAATCTCATGACCAAAATCCCTTAACGTGAGTTTTCGTTCCACTGAGCGTCAGA
CCCCGTAGAAAAGATCAAAGGATCTTCTTGAGATCCTTTTTTTCTGCGCGTAATCTGCTGCTTGCAAACA
AAAAAACCACCGCTACCAGCGGTGGTTTGTTTGCCGGATCAAGAGCTACCAACTCTTTTTCCGAAGGTAA
CTGGCTTCAGCAGAGCGCAGATACCAAATACTGTTCTTCTAGTGTAGCCGTAGTTAGGCCACCACTTCAA
GAACTCTGTAGCACCGCCTACATACCTCGCTCTGCTAATCCTGTTACCAGTGGCTGCTGCCAGTGGCGAT
AAGTCGTGTCTTACCGGGTTGGACTCAAGACGATAGTTACCGGATAAGGCGCAGCGGTCGGGCTGAACGG
GGGGTTCGTGCACACAGCCCAGCTTGGAGCGAACGACCTACACCGAACTGAGATACCTACAGCGTGAGCT
ATGAGAAAGCGCCACGCTTCCCGAAGGGAGAAAGGCGGACAGGTATCCGGTAAGCGGCAGGGTCGGAACA
GGAGAGCGCACGAGGGAGCTTCCAGGGGGAAACGCCTGGTATCTTTATAGTCCTGTCGGGTTTCGCCACC
TCTGACTTGAGCGTCGATTTTTGTGATGCTCGTCAGGGGGGCGGAGCCTATGGAAAAACGCCAGCAACGC
GGCCTTTTTACGGTTCCTGGCCTTTTGCTGGCCTTTTGCTCACATGTTCTTTCCTGCGTTATCCCCTGAT
TCTGTGGATAACCGTATTACCGCCTTTGAGTGAGCTGATACCGCTCGCCGCAGCCGAACGACCGAGCGCA
GCGAGTCAGTGAGCGAGGAAGCGGAAGAGCGCCCAATACGCAAACCGCCTCTCCCCGCGCGTTGGCCGAT
TCATTAATGCAGCTGGCACGACAGGTTTCCCGACTGGAAAGCGGGCAGTGAGCGCAACGCAATTAATGTG
AGTTAGCTCACTCATTAGGCACCCCAGGCTTTACACTTTATGCTTCCGGCTCGTATGTTGTGTGGAATTG
TGAGCGGATAACAATTTCACACAGGAAACAGCTATGACCATGATTACGCCAAGCGCGCAATTAACCCTCA
CTAAAGGGAACAAAAGCTGGAGCTGCAAGC
Features (pLannotate 1.2.2; 31 found; start..end, strand, type, name):
      5..231     +  promoter       RSV promoter: Rous sarcoma virus enhancer/promoter
    232..412     +  LTR            5' LTR (truncated): truncated 5' long terminal repeat (LTR) from HIV-1
    459..584     +  misc_feature   HIV-1 Ψ: packaging signal of human immunodeficiency virus type 1
    568..931     +  CDS            HIV-1 gag (fragment): gag protein from human immunodeficiency virus 1; gag
   1077..1310    +  misc_feature   RRE: The Rev response element (RRE) of HIV-1 allows for Rev-dependent mRNA export from the nucleus to the cytoplasm.
   1687..1713    +  CDS            Rev (fragment): human immunodeficiency virus 1 (HIV-1) Rev protein; rev; enhances nuclear export of unspliced and incompletely spliced viral mRNAs
   1720..1743    +  promoter       SV40 promoter (fragment): SV40 early promoter
   1744..1815    +  promoter       SV40 promoter (fragment): SV40 enhancer and early promoter
   1839..1974    +  rep_origin     SV40 ori: SV40 origin of replication
   2020..2616    +  CDS            PuroR (fragment): puromycin N-acetyltransferase; pac from Streptomyces; confers resistance to puromycin
   2665..2782    +  misc_feature   cPPT/CTS: central polypurine tract and central termination sequence of HIV-1
   2847..2913    +  CDS            small t antigen (fragment): SV40 (simian virus 40) small t antigen
   2920..4098    +  promoter       EF-1α promoter: strong constitutive promoter for human elongation factor EF-1α
   4115..5227    +  CDS            LEF1 (fragment): LEF1_HUMAN - Experimental evidence at protein level: Swiss-Prot protein existence level 1. [Isoform 5]: Transcriptionally activates the fibronectin promoter, binds to and represses transcription from the E-cadherin promoter in a CTNNB1-independent manner, and is involved in reducing cellular aggregation and increasing cell migration of pancreatic cancer cells. From Homo sapiens (Human).
   5243..5296    +  promoter       U6 promoter (fragment): RNA polymerase III promoter for human U6 snRNA
   5338..5926    +  misc_feature   WPRE: woodchuck hepatitis virus posttranscriptional regulatory element
   5977..5996    +  misc_feature   cPPT/CTS (fragment): central polypurine tract and central termination sequence of HIV-1
   5998..6231    +  LTR            3' LTR (ΔU3): self-inactivating 3' long terminal repeat (LTR) from HIV-1
   6309..6430    +  polyA_signal   SV40 poly(A) signal: SV40 polyadenylation signal
   6470..6605    +  rep_origin     SV40 ori: SV40 origin of replication
   6626..6644    -  promoter       T7 promoter: promoter for bacteriophage T7 RNA polymerase
   6652..6807    +  CDS            lacZα (fragment): LacZα fragment of β-galactosidase; lacZ fragment
   6812..7240    +  rep_origin     f1 ori (sequence partly withheld): f1 bacteriophage origin of replication; arrow indicates direction of (+) strand synthesis
   7293..7397    +  promoter       AmpR promoter: bla
   7398..8258    +  CDS            AmpR: β-lactamase; bla; confers resistance to ampicillin, carbenicillin, and related antibiotics
   8429..9017    +  rep_origin     ori: high-copy-number ColE1/pMB1/pBR322/pUC origin of replication
   9200..9292    +  CDS            lacI (fragment): lac repressor; lacI; The lac repressor binds to the lac operator to inhibit transcription in E. coli. This inhibition can be relieved by adding lactose or isopropyl-β-D-thiogalactopyranoside (IPTG).
   9305..9326    +  protein_bind   CAP binding site: CAP binding activates transcription in the presence of cAMP. E. coli catabolite activator protein
   9341..9371    +  promoter       lac promoter: promoter for the E. coli lac operon
   9379..9395    +  protein_bind   lac operator: The lac repressor binds to the lac operator to inhibit transcription in E. coli. This inhibition can be relieved by adding lactose or isopropyl-β-D-thiogalactopyranoside (IPTG). lac repressor encoded by lacI
   9440..9458    +  promoter       T3 promoter: promoter for bacteriophage T3 RNA polymerase
