[The description below was written by a language model from this plasmid's Addgene catalogue record and pLannotate feature annotations shown in this document.]
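Description:
TFORF1660 is a third-generation-style, self-inactivating lentiviral expression plasmid built on the pLX_TRC317 backbone and carrying the human transcription factor LEF1 as its open reading frame. It belongs to a barcoded transcription factor ORF collection in which each construct carries a unique 24-bp barcode, so that individual factors can be identified by sequencing in pooled overexpression screens. In bacteria it is maintained through a high-copy ColE1/pUC-type origin with ampicillin resistance (AmpR). An f1 origin and remnants of a lacZα/lac promoter cloning region flanked by T7 and T3 promoters are also present in the backbone. The depositor notes that the plasmid can recombine.

The viral cassette begins with an RSV promoter fused to a truncated HIV-1 5' LTR, which drives genomic RNA production in packaging cells. This is followed by the Ψ packaging signal with a gag fragment, and then the RRE for Rev-dependent nuclear export. Within the transfer region, an SV40 early promoter/origin drives puromycin N-acetyltransferase for selection of transduced mammalian cells. Next comes a cPPT/CTS element, which aids nuclear import of the viral genome. The EF-1α promoter then drives strong constitutive expression of the synthesized LEF1 ORF, which corresponds to a specific annotated transcript isoform. Downstream lie a short sequence matching a U6 promoter fragment, a WPRE that enhances transcript stability and expression, and the ΔU3 3' LTR that inactivates the integrated provirus's LTR promoter. An SV40 poly(A) signal and a second SV40 origin sit outside the LTR. The feature table does not annotate the barcode itself, so its exact position is not stated. The annotated sequence length agrees with the listed backbone plus insert sizes. The vector is intended for stable LEF1 overexpression, for example in directed differentiation screens.
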