Addgene plasmid #142820: TFORF1660
Purpose: Lentiviral vector for overexpressing transcription factor ORFs with unique 24-bp barcodes. Barcodes facilitate identification of transcription factors in pooled screens.
Depositing lab: Feng Zhang. Depositing organization: Broad Institute. Publication: A transcription factor atlas of directed differentiation. Joung J, Ma S, Tay T, Geiger-Schuller KR, Kirchgatterer PC, Verdine VK, Guo B, Arias-Garcia MA, Allen WE, Singh A, Kuksenko O, Abudayyeh OO, Gootenberg JS, Fu Z, Macrae RK, Buenrostro JD, Regev A, Zhang F. Cell. 2023 Jan 5;186(1):209-229.e26. doi: 10.1016/j.cell.2022.11.026. PubMed 36608654.
Backbone
  Vector backbone: pLX_TRC317
  Backbone manufacturer: Broad Institute Genetic Perturbation Platform
  Backbone size w/o insert (bp): 8264
  Vector type: Mammalian Expression, Lentiviral
  Selectable markers: Puromycin
Growth in bacteria
  Bacterial resistance: Ampicillin, 100 μg/mL
  Growth temperature: 37°C
  Growth strain: NEB Stable
  Copy number: High Copy
Gene/Insert
  Gene/Insert name: LEF1
  Species: H. sapiens (human)
  Insert size (bp): 1217
  Entrez Gene: LEF1 (a.k.a. LEF-1, TCF10, TCF1ALPHA, TCF7L3)
  Promoter: EF1a
  Cloning method: Unknown
  Sequencing primers: 5′ GGGTGGAGACTGAAGTTAGGCCAG; 3′ CACATAGCGTAAAAGGAGCAACATAG
Terms and licenses: Academic/Nonprofit Terms; Industry Terms: Not Available to Industry
Depositor comments: NM_001130713,ENST00000438313 . The transcription factor ORF portion of this plasmid was synthesized by Genewiz. Please test multiple small colonies in case of plasmid recombination. To make this collection available in a timely manner, a portion of this collection was not fully sequenced by Addgene. If an Addgene verified full plasmid sequence is not available, please contact us prior to placing an order to request the full sequence.
How to cite: TFORF1660 was a gift from Feng Zhang (Addgene plasmid # 142820 ; http://n2t.net/addgene:142820 ; RRID:Addgene_142820)
