>Addgene plasmid #142820 | TFORF1660 | depositor partial sequence | sequence record 280598 | Insert
ACCGCCACCATGCCCCAACTCTCCGGAGGAGGTGGCGGCGGCGGGGGGGACCCGGAACTCTGCGCCACGG
ACGAGATGATCCCCTTCAAGGACGAGGGCGATCCTCAGAAGGAAAAGATCTTCGCCGAGATCAGTCATCC
CGAAGAGGAAGGCGATTTAGCTGACATCAAGTCTTCCTTGGTGAACGAGTCTGAAATCATCCCGGCCAGC
AACGGACACGAGGTGGCCAGACAAGCACAAACCTCTCAGGAGCCCTACCACGACAAGGCCAGAGAACACC
CCGATGACGGAAAGCATCCAGATGGAGGCCTCTACAACAAGGGACCCTCCTACTCGAGTTATTCCGGGTA
CATAATGATGCCAAATATGAATAACGACCCATACATGTCAAATGGATCTCTTTCTCCACCCATCCCGAGA
ACATCAAATAAAGTGCCCGTGGTGCAGCCATCCCATGCGGTCCATCCTCTCACCCCCCTCATCACTTACA
GTGACGAGCACTTTTCTCCAGGATCACACCCGTCACACATCCCATCAGATGTCAACTCCAAACAAGGCAT
GTCCAGACATCCTCCAGCTCCTGATATCCCTACTTTTTATCCCTTGTCTCCGGGTGGTGTTGGACAGATC
ACCCCACCTCTTGGCTGGTTTTCCCATCATATGATTCCCGGTCCTCCTGGTCCCCACACAACTGGCATCC
CTCATCCAGCTATTGTAACACCTCAGGTCAAACAGGAACATCCCCACACTGACAGTGACCTAATGCACGT
GAAGCCTCAGCATGAACAGAGAAAGGAGCAGGAGCCAAAAAGACCTCACATTAAGAAGCCTCTGAATGCT
TTTATGTTATACATGAAAGAAATGAGAGCGAATGTCGTTGCTGAGTGTACTCTAAAAGAAAGTGCAGCTA
TCAACCAGATTCTTGGCAGAAGGTGGCATGCCCTCTCCCGTGAAGAGCAGGCTAAATATTATGAATTAGC
ACGGAAAGAAAGACAGCTACATATGCAGCTTTATCCAGGCTGGTCTGCAAGAGACAATTATGGTAAGAAA
AAGAAGAGGAAGAGAGAGAAACTACAGGAATCTGCATCAGGTACAGGTCCAAGAATGACAGCTGCCTACA
TCTAGTAATGAACTAGTCCGTAACTTGAAAGTATTTCGATTTCTTGGCTTTATATATCTTGTGGAAAGGA
CGATTCACGTGTGTGAAGCGGTGACGT
