>Addgene plasmid #142820 | TFORF1660 | depositor partial sequence | sequence record 280599 | Barcode
TTCACGTGTGTGAAGCGGTGACGT
